>Addgene plasmid #20046 | pSB819-PKR-hum-FYS | addgene partial sequence | sequence record 25773 | 20046 with M13R
TCACTAAAGGGAANAAAAGCTGGAGCTCCACCGCGGTGGCGGCCGCCTAACATGTGTGTCGTTCATTTTT
CTCTGGGCTTTTCTTCCACACAGTCAAGGTCCTTAGTATTTCAGATGTGTTAGGTCGATCCTCAGGTTTC
TTTGAGAGTAATTTCTGTAGAAGAGTTTTTTCTTTTTTATCAAATATATCTGAGATGATGCCATCCCGTA
GGTCTGTGAAAAACTTTGATGTTTCATAAGCAGTGTCACATACATGAAGAAGTTCAGCAAGAATTAGCCC
CAAAGCGTAGAGGTCCACTTCCTTTCCATAGTCTTGCGAAGAAATCTGTTCTGGGCTCATGTATCGCAAA
GTTCCCTTACTCCTTGTTCGCTTTCCATCATTTTTCAGAGATGTTACAAGTCCAAAGTCTCCAATCTTTA
CTTGTTTTGTATCTACTAAGAATATATTACTTGGCTTAAGATCTCTATGAATTAATTTTTTTGAATGTAT
ATAATCCACCCCTTTTGTTATTTGTTCAAAGAATTCCAAAGCCAAAACTTTGTCTAGTTTCTCGCCTCTT
CTTTTTTCAATCCATTGTTCCAAGGTCCCTTTATCACAGAATTCCATTTGGATGAAAAGGCACTTAGTCT
TTGACCTTGAACTATTTTTGCTGTTCTCAGGATCATAATCACTGCTCTCAAGANAATCATCACTGGTCTC
AGGATCATAATCAAATCCATCCCAACAGCCATTGTAGTGAACAATATTTACATGATCAAGTTTTGCCAAT
G
