[The description below was written by a language model from this plasmid's Addgene catalogue record.]
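Description:
pSB819-PKR-hum-FYS is a yeast expression plasmid built on the pSB819 backbone (about 6.4 kb without insert) that carries a mutant form of human protein kinase R (PKR, gene symbol EIF2AK2). It is a shuttle-type construct: in bacteria it is maintained at high copy under ampicillin selection, and in yeast it is selected through the URA3 auxotrophic marker, which restores uracil prototrophy in ura3 host strains. The record does not state which promoter drives PKR expression, the yeast replication or integration mode of the backbone, or whether any epitope tags are present, and no feature table is available to fill in these details.

The insert is a 1,656 bp human PKR coding sequence, referenced to the human EIF2AK2 mRNA entry, cloned between XhoI and NotI sites that both remain intact, so the open reading frame can be excised or swapped. It carries two recorded amino-acid substitutions, L394F and F489Y. The "FYS" suffix in the name suggests a three-residue designation, but only these two changes are listed, so the meaning of the third letter is not explained by the record.

PKR is an interferon-induced, double-stranded-RNA-activated kinase that phosphorylates the translation initiation factor eIF2α to shut down protein synthesis during viral infection. The associated publication concerns the evolution of PKR in response to viral mimicry of its substrate, which suggests that this variant was made to test in yeast how specific residue changes affect PKR function or its susceptibility to viral antagonists. The record itself does not describe the assay.
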