Addgene plasmid #20046: pSB819-PKR-hum-FYS
Depositing lab: Harmit Malik. Depositing organization: Fred Hutchinson Cancer Center. Publication: Protein kinase R reveals an evolutionary model for defeating viral mimicry. Elde NC, Child SJ, Geballe AP, Malik HS. Nature. 2009 Jan 22;457(7228):485-9. doi: 10.1038/nature07529. Epub 2008 Nov 30. PubMed 19043403.
Backbone
  Vector backbone: PSB819
  Backbone size w/o insert (bp): 6400
  Vector type: Yeast Expression
  Selectable markers: URA3
Growth in bacteria
  Bacterial resistance: Ampicillin, 100 μg/mL
  Growth temperature: 37°C
  Growth strain: DH5alpha
  Copy number: High Copy
Gene/Insert
  Gene/Insert name: Protein kinase R (alt name: EIF2AK2)
  Species: H. sapiens (human)
  Insert size (bp): 1656
  Mutation: L394F, F489Y
  GenBank ID: NM_002759
  Entrez Gene: EIF2AK2 (a.k.a. DYT33, EIF2AK1, LEUDEN, PKR, PPP1R83, PRKR)
  Cloning method: Restriction Enzyme; 5′ cloning site XhoI (not destroyed); 3′ cloning site NotI (not destroyed)
  Sequencing primers: 5′ n/a; 3′ M13R
Terms and licenses: Academic/Nonprofit Terms; Industry Terms: Not Available to Industry
How to cite: pSB819-PKR-hum-FYS was a gift from Harmit Malik (Addgene plasmid # 20046 ; http://n2t.net/addgene:20046 ; RRID:Addgene_20046)
